Addgene plasmid #208133: AiP12102 - pAAV-AiE0387m-minBglobin-SYFP2-WPRE3-BGHpA (Alias: CN2102)
Purpose: Direct-expressing SYFP2 in astrocytes AAV Virus
Depositing lab: Allen Institute for Brain Science & Boaz Levi. Depositing organization: Allen Institute. Publication: A suite of enhancer AAVs and transgenic mouse lines for genetic access to cortical cell types. Ben-Simon Y, Hooper M, Narayan S, Daigle TL, Dwivedi D, Way SW, Oster A, Stafford DA, Mich JK, Taormina MJ, Martinez RA, Opitz-Araya X, Roth JR, Alexander JR, Allen S, Amster A, Arbuckle J, Ayala A, Baker PM, Bakken TE, Barcelli T, Barta S, Bendrick J, Bertagnolli D, Bielstein C, Bishwakarma P, Bowlus J, Boyer G, Brouner K, Casian B, Casper T, Chakka AB, Chakrabarty R, Chance RK, Chavan S, Clark M, Colbert K, Collman F, Daniel S, Departee M, DiValentin P, Donadio N, Dotson N, Egdorf T, Fliss T, Gabitto M, Garcia J, Gary A, Gasperini M, Gloe J, Goldy J, Gore BB, Graybuck L, Greisman N, Haeseleer F, Halterman C, Haradon Z, Hastings SD, Helback O, Ho W, Hockemeyer D, Huang C, Huff S, Hunker A, Johansen N, Jones D, Juneau Z, Kalmbach B, Kannan M, Khem S, Kussick E, Kutsal R, Larsen R, Lee C, Lee AY, Leibly M, Lenz GH, Li S, Liang E, Lusk N, Madigan Z, Malloy J, Malone J, McCue R, Melchor J, Mollenkopf T, Moosman S, Morin E, Newman D, Ng L, Ngo K, Omstead V, Otto S, Oyama A, Pena N, Pham T, Phillips E, Pom CA, Potekhina L, Ransford S, Ray PL, Rette D, Reynoldson C, Rimorin C, Rocha D, Ruiz A, Sanchez REA, Sawyer L, Sedeno-Cortes A, Sevigny JP, Shapovalova N, Shepard N, Shulga L, Sigler AR, Siverts L, Soliman S, Somasundaram S, Staats B, Stewart K, Szelenyi E, Tieu M, Trader C, Tran A, van Velthoven CTJ, Walker M, Wang Y, Weed N, Wirthlin M, Wood T, Wynalda B, Yao Z, Zhou T, Ariza J, Dee N, Reding M, Ronellenfitch K, Mufti S, Sunkin SM, Smith KA, Esposito L, Waters J, Thyagarajan B, Yao S, Lein ES, Zeng H, Levi BP, Ngai J, Ting JT, Tasic B. Cell. 2025 May 16:S0092-8674(25)00513-6. doi: 10.1016/j.cell.2025.05.002. PubMed 40403729.
Backbone
  Vector backbone: rAAV
  Backbone manufacturer: Allen Institute for Brain Science
  Vector type: AAV
Growth in bacteria
  Bacterial resistance: Ampicillin, 100 μg/mL
  Growth temperature: 37°C
  Growth strain: NEB Stable
  Copy number: High Copy
Gene/Insert
  Gene/Insert name: SYFP2
  Species: Synthetic
  Insert size (bp): 720
  Mutation: NA
  Promoter: Beta Globin minimal promoter
  Cloning method: Gibson Cloning
Terms and licenses: Academic/Nonprofit Terms; Industry Terms: Not Available to Industry
Depositor comments: Funded by the Brain Initiative. Please visit https://doi.org/10.1101/2023.09.20.558718 for bioRxiv preprint.
How to cite: AiP12102 - pAAV-AiE0387m-minBglobin-SYFP2-WPRE3-BGHpA (Alias: CN2102) was a gift from Allen Institute for Brain Science & Boaz Levi (Addgene plasmid # 208133 ; http://n2t.net/addgene:208133 ; RRID:Addgene_208133)
