[The description below was written by a language model from this plasmid's Addgene catalogue record and pLannotate feature annotations shown in this document.]
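Description:
AiP12102 (pAAV-AiE0387m-minBglobin-SYFP2-WPRE3-BGHpA, alias CN2102) is a 4.7 kb recombinant AAV transfer plasmid built to label astrocytes with a yellow fluorescent protein. It is propagated in E. coli as a high-copy plasmid through a ColE1/pUC-type origin and selected with ampicillin via the bla gene and its own promoter. The backbone also carries an f1 phage origin and small remnants of pBR322 bom and rop sequences. The recorded growth strain is a recombination-deficient one, in keeping with the instability of ITR-containing plasmids.

The payload sits between AAV2 inverted terminal repeats, which are the cis elements needed for replication and packaging of the genome into AAV capsids. The annotation detects the right ITR in full, but the left one only as two short fragments. Following the construct name, an enhancer designated AiE0387m lies upstream of a minimal beta-globin promoter. Neither element was picked up in the feature table, though the unannotated stretch between the left ITR and the SYFP2 coding sequence is where they would reside. A minimal promoter has little activity on its own, so cell-type specificity of expression depends on the enhancer, here intended to restrict expression to astrocytes. The reporter is SYFP2, a rapidly maturing monomeric yellow fluorescent protein derived from Aequorea victoria. It is followed by WPRE3, a shortened woodchuck hepatitis virus posttranscriptional element (annotated as two WPRE fragments) that boosts transcript expression while saving packaging space, and by the bovine growth hormone polyadenylation signal.

The reporter is expressed directly, without a recombinase or other driver. The plasmid belongs to a collection of enhancer AAVs for genetic access to cortical cell types and is used to produce virus for visualising astrocytes.
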