Features (pLannotate 1.2.2; 14 found; start..end, strand, type, name):
     12..39      +  repeat_region  AAV2 ITR (fragment): inverted terminal repeat of adeno-associated virus serotype 2 inverted
     68..95      +  repeat_region  AAV2 ITR (fragment): inverted terminal repeat of adeno-associated virus serotype 2 inverted
    736..1452    +  CDS            SYFP2: SYFP2 is a basic (constitutively fluorescent) yellow fluorescent protein published in 2006, derived from Aequorea victoria. It is reported to be a very rapidly-maturing monomer with moderate acid sensitivity.
   1492..1649    +  misc_feature   WPRE (fragment): woodchuck hepatitis virus posttranscriptional regulatory element
   1655..1735    +  misc_feature   WPRE (fragment): woodchuck hepatitis virus posttranscriptional regulatory element
   1752..1863    +  polyA_signal   bGH poly(A) signal: bovine growth hormone polyadenylation signal
   1981..2121    +  repeat_region  AAV2 ITR: inverted terminal repeat of adeno-associated virus serotype 2 inverted
   2126..2177    -  misc_feature   bom (fragment): basis of mobility region from pBR322
   2196..2651    +  rep_origin     f1 ori (sequence partly withheld): f1 bacteriophage origin of replication; arrow indicates direction of (+) strand synthesis
   2652..2701    -  misc_feature   bom (fragment): basis of mobility region from pBR322
   2803..2838    -  CDS            rop (fragment): Rop protein, which maintains plasmids at low copy number; rop
   2933..3037    +  promoter       AmpR promoter: bla
   3038..3898    +  CDS            AmpR: β-lactamase; bla; confers resistance to ampicillin, carbenicillin, and related antibiotics
   4069..4657    +  rep_origin     ori: high-copy-number ColE1/pMB1/pBR322/pUC origin of replication
>Addgene plasmid #208133 | AiP12102 - pAAV-AiE0387m-minBglobin-SYFP2-WPRE3-BGHpA (Alias: CN2102) | addgene full sequence | sequence record 410546 | Addgene NGS Result
CCTGCAGGCAGCTGCGCGCTCGCTCGCTCACTGAGGCCGCCCGGGCGTCGGGCGACCTTTGGTCGCCCGG
CCTCAGTGAGCGAGCGAGCGCGCAGAGAGGGAGTGGCCAACTCCATCACTAGGGGTTCCTGCGGCCGCAC
GCGTTGGCTCTGGCAAAGGATGGAGATTTTTTTTTTAACCTATTCTTTTGAGAATAAGGAGGGTCTTTGT
TTCTCTTCCCTGGGAACCGAGCAGCCCCTTTCTCTGAGGGTAGAGTTGGGGCATGGCTCAGCAGAACGAC
AGTCATCCTGGCTAGTAAGACTCAGAGGCTGGCCTTCAAAGGCTTGAGCTCCTGGGTGACTGAGCAGTGG
AGAAACAGAATCCTGCCCTTGAATTGCTCCCCAGGCGGGCTTTATGCAGTCTGGGGAAGCAAGGGATGCC
CTGTGATTCTTAAAGAAACTGGTATAATTTTGCACTGCATAGCAGACTCCCAAGACACACAGCCTTTTCC
AGGAGGAGTTCCTTAGAGGGGAAGGGGATAGGTTGCAATGGTCTGCTTAGCCTCCCGAAGGCTGCAGAAG
CTGCTAAGACAGGGGTAACTGAAAGATAGACTCTGTGAGGTTGAACAGCAATCTTTATGACCTGACCCCC
TAGGCAGAGCTCGGGCTGGGCATAAAAGTCAGGGCAGAGCCATCTATTGCTTACATTTGCTTCTGGGATC
CAGATCTTTCGAAGCTAGCGCTACCGGTCGCCACCATGGTGAGCAAGGGCGAGGAGCTGTTCACCGGGGT
GGTGCCCATCCTGGTCGAGCTGGACGGCGACGTAAACGGCCACAAGTTCAGCGTGTCCGGCGAGGGCGAG
GGCGATGCCACCTACGGCAAGCTGACCCTGAAGCTGATCTGCACCACCGGCAAGCTGCCCGTGCCCTGGC
CCACCCTCGTGACCACCCTGGGCTACGGCGTGCAGTGCTTCGCCCGCTACCCCGACCACATGAAGCAGCA
CGACTTCTTCAAGTCCGCCATGCCCGAAGGCTACGTCCAGGAGCGCACCATCTTCTTCAAGGACGACGGC
AACTACAAGACCCGCGCCGAGGTGAAGTTCGAGGGCGACACCCTGGTGAACCGCATCGAGCTGAAGGGCA
TCGACTTCAAGGAGGACGGCAACATCCTGGGGCACAAGCTGGAGTACAACTACAACAGCCACAACGTCTA
TATCACCGCCGACAAGCAGAAGAACGGCATCAAGGCCAACTTCAAGATCCGCCACAACATCGAGGACGGC
GGCGTGCAGCTCGCCGACCACTACCAGCAGAACACCCCCATCGGCGACGGCCCCGTGCTGCTGCCCGACA
ACCACTACCTGAGCTACCAGTCCAAGCTGAGCAAAGACCCCAACGAGAAGCGCGATCACATGGTCCTGCT
GGAGTTCGTGACCGCCGCCGGGATCACTCTCGGCATGGACGAGCTGTACAAGTAAGTCGACGGCGCGCCG
CGGCCGCGAATTCGATATCATAATCAACCTCTGGATTACAAAATTTGTGAAAGATTGACTGGTATTCTTA
ACTATGTTGCTCCTTTTACGCTATGTGGATACGCTGCTTTAATGCCTTTGTATCATGCTATTGCTTCCCG
TATGGCTTTCATTTTCTCCTCCTTGTATAAATCCTGGTTAGTTCTTGCCACGGCGGAACTCATCGCCGCC
TGCCTTGCCCGCTGCTGGACAGGGGCTCGGCTGTTGGGCACTGACAATTCCGTGGCTCGAGAGATCTTCG
ACTGTGCCTTCTAGTTGCCAGCCATCTGTTGTTTGCCCCTCCCCCGTGCCTTCCTTGACCCTGGAAGGTG
CCACTCCCACTGTCCTTTCCTAATAAAATGAGGAAATTGCATCGCATTGTCTGAGTAGGTGTCATTCTAT
TCTGGGGGGTGGGGTGGGGCAGGACAGCAAGGGGGAGGATTGGGAAGACAATAGCAGGCATGAGATCTCA
CGTGCGGACCGAGCGGCCGCAGGAACCCCTAGTGATGGAGTTGGCCACTCCCTCTCTGCGCGCTCGCTCG
CTCACTGAGGCCGGGCGACCAAAGGTCGCCCGACGCCCGGGCTTTGCCCGGGCGGCCTCAGTGAGCGAGC
GAGCGCGCAGCTGCCTGCAGGGGCGCCTGATGCGGTATTTTCTCCTTACGCATCTGTGCGGTATTTCACA
CCGCATA
[95 nt withheld, positions 2178-2272]
T
[46 nt withheld, positions 2274-2319]
C
[141 nt withheld, positions 2321-2461]
CCTTTGACGTTGGAGTCCACGTTCTTT
[37 nt withheld, positions 2489-2525]
ACTCTATCTCGGGCTATTCTTTTGATTTATAAGGGATTTTGCCGATTTCGGTCTATTGGTTAAAAAATGA
GCTGATTTAACAAAAATTTAACGCGAATTTTAACAAAATATTAACGTTTACAATTTTATGGTGCACTCTC
AGTACAATCTGCTCTGATGCCGCATAGTTAAGCCAGCCCCGACACCCGCCAACACCCGCTGACGCGCCCT
GACGGGCTTGTCTGCTCCCGGCATCCGCTTACAGACAAGCTGTGACCGTCTCCGGGAGCTGCATGTGTCA
GAGGTTTTCACCGTCATCACCGAAACGCGCGAGACGAAAGGGCCTCGTGATACGCCTATTTTTATAGGTT
AATGTCATGATAATAATGGTTTCTTAGACGTCAGGTGGCACTTTTCGGGGAAATGTGCGCGGAACCCCTA
TTTGTTTATTTTTCTAAATACATTCAAATATGTATCCGCTCATGAGACAATAACCCTGATAAATGCTTCA
ATAATATTGAAAAAGGAAGAGTATGAGTATTCAACATTTCCGTGTCGCCCTTATTCCCTTTTTTGCGGCA
TTTTGCCTTCCTGTTTTTGCTCACCCAGAAACGCTGGTGAAAGTAAAAGATGCTGAAGATCAGTTGGGTG
CACGAGTGGGTTACATCGAACTGGATCTCAACAGCGGTAAGATCCTTGAGAGTTTTCGCCCCGAAGAACG
TTTTCCAATGATGAGCACTTTTAAAGTTCTGCTATGTGGCGCGGTATTATCCCGTATTGACGCCGGGCAA
GAGCAACTCGGTCGCCGCATACACTATTCTCAGAATGACTTGGTTGAGTACTCACCAGTCACAGAAAAGC
ATCTTACGGATGGCATGACAGTAAGAGAATTATGCAGTGCTGCCATAACCATGAGTGATAACACTGCGGC
CAACTTACTTCTGACAACGATCGGAGGACCGAAGGAGCTAACCGCTTTTTTGCACAACATGGGGGATCAT
GTAACTCGCCTTGATCGTTGGGAACCGGAGCTGAATGAAGCCATACCAAACGACGAGCGTGACACCACGA
TGCCTGTAGCAATGGCAACAACGTTGCGCAAACTATTAACTGGCGAACTACTTACTCTAGCTTCCCGGCA
ACAATTAATAGACTGGATGGAGGCGGATAAAGTTGCAGGACCACTTCTGCGCTCGGCCCTTCCGGCTGGC
TGGTTTATTGCTGATAAATCTGGAGCCGGTGAGCGTGGGTCTCGCGGTATCATTGCAGCACTGGGGCCAG
ATGGTAAGCCCTCCCGTATCGTAGTTATCTACACGACGGGGAGTCAGGCAACTATGGATGAACGAAATAG
ACAGATCGCTGAGATAGGTGCCTCACTGATTAAGCATTGGTAACTGTCAGACCAAGTTTACTCATATATA
CTTTAGATTGATTTAAAACTTCATTTTTAATTTAAAAGGATCTAGGTGAAGATCCTTTTTGATAATCTCA
TGACCAAAATCCCTTAACGTGAGTTTTCGTTCCACTGAGCGTCAGACCCCGTAGAAAAGATCAAAGGATC
TTCTTGAGATCCTTTTTTTCTGCGCGTAATCTGCTGCTTGCAAACAAAAAAACCACCGCTACCAGCGGTG
GTTTGTTTGCCGGATCAAGAGCTACCAACTCTTTTTCCGAAGGTAACTGGCTTCAGCAGAGCGCAGATAC
CAAATACTGTTCTTCTAGTGTAGCCGTAGTTAGGCCACCACTTCAAGAACTCTGTAGCACCGCCTACATA
CCTCGCTCTGCTAATCCTGTTACCAGTGGCTGCTGCCAGTGGCGATAAGTCGTGTCTTACCGGGTTGGAC
TCAAGACGATAGTTACCGGATAAGGCGCAGCGGTCGGGCTGAACGGGGGGTTCGTGCACACAGCCCAGCT
TGGAGCGAACGACCTACACCGAACTGAGATACCTACAGCGTGAGCTATGAGAAAGCGCCACGCTTCCCGA
AGGGAGAAAGGCGGACAGGTATCCGGTAAGCGGCAGGGTCGGAACAGGAGAGCGCACGAGGGAGCTTCCA
GGGGGAAACGCCTGGTATCTTTATAGTCCTGTCGGGTTTCGCCACCTCTGACTTGAGCGTCGATTTTTGT
GATGCTCGTCAGGGGGGCGGAGCCTATGGAAAAACGCCAGCAACGCGGCCTTTTTACGGTTCCTGGCCTT
TTGCTGGCCTTTTGCTCACATGT
